Addgene plasmid #89959: pKDsgRNA-lpoB
Purpose: Contains arabinose-induced lambda Red and a tet-inducible gRNA targeting lpoB.
Depositing lab: Michael Lynch. Depositing organization: Duke University. Publication: Managing the SOS Response for Enhanced CRISPR-Cas-Based Recombineering in E. coli through Transient Inhibition of Host RecA Activity. Moreb EA, Hoover B, Yaseen A, Valyasevi N, Roecker Z, Menacho-Melgar R, Lynch MD. ACS Synth Biol. 2017 Oct 2. doi: 10.1021/acssynbio.7b00174. PubMed 28915012.
Backbone
  Vector backbone: pKD46
  Total vector size (bp): 6959
  Vector type: Bacterial Expression
Growth in bacteria
  Bacterial resistance: Spectinomycin, 50 μg/mL
  Growth temperature: 30°C
  Growth strain: DH5alpha
  Copy number: Low Copy
Gene/Insert
  Gene/Insert name: lpoB gRNA
  gRNA/shRNA sequence: CAGCGCATTTCGCAGCGTTT
  Promoter: pTet
  Cloning method: Unknown
  Sequencing primers: 5′ ttctcagggcgttttatggc
Terms and licenses: Academic/Nonprofit Terms; Industry Terms: Not Available to Industry
How to cite: pKDsgRNA-lpoB was a gift from Michael Lynch (Addgene plasmid # 89959 ; http://n2t.net/addgene:89959 ; RRID:Addgene_89959)
