[The description below was written by a language model from this plasmid's Addgene catalogue record and pLannotate feature annotations shown in this document.]
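Description:
pKDsgRNA-lpoB is a low-copy bacterial plasmid built on the pKD46 backbone that combines an inducible lambda Red recombination system with an inducible CRISPR guide RNA for genome editing in E. coli. It replicates from the pSC101 origin, which depends on the plasmid-encoded Rep101 protein. Here Rep101 is the temperature-sensitive A56V variant, consistent with the recorded propagation at 30°C and allowing the plasmid to be cured by shifting to a higher temperature once editing is finished. Selection is by spectinomycin through the aadA (SmR) aminoglycoside adenylyltransferase gene, which is driven by the bla (AmpR) promoter. The catalogue lists the plasmid at about 7 kb, and the annotated sequencing result is slightly shorter at 6,928 nt.

The recombineering module consists of araC transcribed divergently from the araBAD promoter, which drives the Gam, Beta and Exo genes followed by the lambda tL3 terminator. Adding arabinose therefore induces Gam to inhibit host RecBCD, Exo to resect double-stranded DNA ends, and Beta to anneal single-stranded donor DNA to its target. The second module is a pTet-controlled guide RNA. A tet operator region lies upstream of a spacer directed at lpoB, fused to the Streptococcus pyogenes Cas9 gRNA scaffold and followed by rrnB-derived terminator sequence. The short "H1-2O2" and "capTEV" hits in the feature table are small fragments and are probably annotation artefacts of the tet operator region and flanking sequence.

No Cas9 or TetR gene is annotated, so these are presumably supplied from a companion plasmid or the host strain. The associated work concerns CRISPR-Cas-assisted recombineering, in which Cas9 cleavage at the guide's target counter-selects unedited cells.
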