Features (pLannotate 1.2.2; 18 found; start..end, strand, type, name):
      7..882     -  CDS            araC: ARAC_ECOLI - Experimental evidence at protein level: Swiss-Prot protein existence level 1. Transcription factor that regulates the expression of several genes involved in the transport and metabolism of L-arabinose (PubMed:4362626, PubMed:328165, PubMed:6251457, PubMed:2962192, PubMed:6319708, PubMed:2231717, PubMed:1447222). Functions both as a positive and a negative regulator (PubMed:328165, PubMed:6251457). In the presence of arabinose, activates the expression of the araBAD, araE, araFGH and araJ promoters (PubMed:4362626, PubMed:328165, PubMed:6251457, PubMed:2962192, PubMed:6319708, Pub
    909..1193    +  promoter       araBAD promoter: araBAD; promoter of the L-arabinose operon of E. coli; the araC regulatory gene is transcribed in the opposite direction (Guzman et al., 1995)
   1237..1653    +  CDS            Gam: inhibitor of the host RecBCD nuclease in the λ Red system; gam; protects the double-stranded DNA substrate for recombination
   1659..2444    +  CDS            Beta: single-stranded DNA binding recombinase in the λ Red system; bet; mediates pairing of a single-stranded DNA with a complementary target
   2441..3121    +  CDS            Exo: 5' to 3' double-stranded DNA exonuclease in the λ Red system; exo; creates 3' single-stranded DNA tails
   3122..3366    +  terminator     λ tL3 terminator: transcription terminator tL3 from phage λ
   3489..4439    -  CDS            Rep101(Ts): temperature-sensitive version of the RepA protein needed for replication with the pSC101 origin (Armstrong et al., 1984); rep101 encoding an A56V mutation
   4487..4709    -  rep_origin     pSC101 ori: low-copy replication origin that requires the Rep101 protein
   5244..5265    -  terminator     bacterial terminator (fragment): putative bacterial transcription terminator
   5275..5293    +  protein_bind   tet operator: tetO; bacterial operator O2 for the tetR and tetA genes tetracycline repressor TetR
   5299..5318    +  promoter       H1-2O2 promoter (fragment): doxycycline-inducible variant of the human H1 RNA promoter (Henriksen et al., 2007)
   5349..5424    +  misc_RNA       gRNA scaffold: guide RNA scaffold for the Streptococcus pyogenes CRISPR/Cas9 system
   5490..5507    +  CDS            capTEV™ (fragment): composite tag for in vivo biotinylation, TEV protease cleavage, and 6xHis tagging
   5614..5729    +  ncRNA          5S rRNA: Accession: RF00001 - 5S ribosomal RNA
   5733..5779    +  terminator     rrnB T1 terminator: transcription terminator T1 from the E. coli rrnB gene
   5918..6709    -  CDS            SmR: aminoglycoside adenylyltransferase (Murphy, 1985); aadA; confers resistance to spectinomycin and streptomycin
   6710..6801    -  promoter       AmpR promoter: bla
   6825..6895    -  promoter       AmpR promoter (fragment): bla
>Addgene plasmid #89959 | pKDsgRNA-lpoB | addgene full sequence | sequence record 181337 | Addgene NGS Result
TTATTATGACAACTTGACGGCTACATCATTCACTTTTTCTTCACAACCGGCACGGAACTCGCTCGGGCTG
GCCCCGGTGCATTTTTTAAATACCCGCGAGAAGTAGAGTTGATCGTCAAAACCAACATTGCGACCGACGG
TGGCGATAGGCATCCGGGTGGTGCTCAAAAGCAGCTTCGCCTGGCTGATACGTTGGTCCTCGCGCCAGCT
TAAGACGCTAATCCCTAACTGCTGGCGGAAAAGATGTGACAGACGCGACGGCGACAAGCAAACATGCTGT
GCGACGCTGGCGATATCAAAATTGCTGTCTGCCAGGTGATCGCTGATGTACTGACAAGCCTCGCGTACCC
GATTATCCATCGGTGGATGGAGCGACTCGTTAATCGCTTCCATGCGCCGCAGTAACAATTGCTCAAGCAG
ATTTATCGCCAGCAGCTCCGAATAGCGCCCTTCCCCTTGCCCGGCGTTAATGATTTGCCCAAACAGGTCG
CTGAAATGCGGCTGGTGCGCTTCATCCGGGCGAAAGAACCCCGTATTGGCAAATATTGACGGCCAGTTAA
GCCATTCATGCCAGTAGGCGCGCGGACGAAAGTAAACCCACTGGTGATACCATTCGCGAGCCTCCGGATG
ACGACCGTAGTGATGAATCTCTCCTGGCGGGAACAGCAAAATATCACCCGGTCGGCAAACAAATTCTCGT
CCCTGATTTTTCACCACCCCCTGACCGCGAATGGTGAGATTGAGAATATAACCTTTCATTCCCAGCGGTC
GGTCGATAAAAAAATCGAGATAACCGTTGGCCTCAATCGGCGTTAAACCCGCCACCAGATGGGCATTAAA
CGAGTATCCCGGCAGCAGGGGATCATTTTGCGCTTCAGCCATACTTTTCATACTCCCGCCATTCAGAGAA
GAAACCAATTGTCCATATTGCATCAGACATTGCCGTCACTGCGTCTTTTACTGGCTCTTCTCGCTAACCA
AACCGGTAACCCCGCTTATTAAAAGCATTCTGTAACAAAGCGGGACCAAAGCCATGACAAAAACGCGTAA
CAAAAGTGTCTATAATCACGGCAGAAAAGTCCACATTGATTATTTGCACGGCGTCACACTTTGCTATGCC
ATAGCATTTTTATCCATAAGATTAGCGGATCCTACCTGACGCTTTTTATCGCAACTCTCTACTGTTTCTC
CATACCCGTTTTTTTGGGAATTCGAGCTCTAAGGAGGTTATAAAAAATGGATATTAATACTGAAACTGAG
ATCAAGCAAAAGCATTCACTAACCCCCTTTCCTGTTTTCCTAATCAGCCCGGCATTTCGCGGGCGATATT
TTCACAGCTATTTCAGGAGTTCAGCCATGAACGCTTATTACATTCAGGATCGTCTTGAGGCTCAGAGCTG
GGCGCGTCACTACCAGCAGCTCGCCCGTGAAGAGAAAGAGGCAGAACTGGCAGACGACATGGAAAAAGGC
CTGCCCCAGCACCTGTTTGAATCGCTATGCATCGATCATTTGCAACGCCACGGGGCCAGCAAAAAATCCA
TTACCCGTGCGTTTGATGACGATGTTGAGTTTCAGGAGCGCATGGCAGAACACATCCGGTACATGGTTGA
AACCATTGCTCACCACCAGGTTGATATTGATTCAGAGGTATAAAACGAATGAGTACTGCACTCGCAACGC
TGGCTGGGAAGCTGGCTGAACGTGTCGGCATGGATTCTGTCGACCCACAGGAACTGATCACCACTCTTCG
CCAGACGGCATTTAAAGGTGATGCCAGCGATGCGCAGTTCATCGCATTACTGATCGTTGCCAACCAGTAC
GGCCTTAATCCGTGGACGAAAGAAATTTACGCCTTTCCTGATAAGCAGAATGGCATCGTTCCGGTGGTGG
GCGTTGATGGCTGGTCCCGCATCATCAATGAAAACCAGCAGTTTGATGGCATGGACTTTGAGCAGGACAA
TGAATCCTGTACATGCCGGATTTACCGCAAGGACCGTAATCATCCGATCTGCGTTACCGAATGGATGGAT
GAATGCCGCCGCGAACCATTCAAAACTCGCGAAGGCAGAGAAATCACGGGGCCGTGGCAGTCGCATCCCA
AACGGATGTTACGTCATAAAGCCATGATTCAGTGTGCCCGTCTGGCCTTCGGATTTGCTGGTATCTATGA
CAAGGATGAAGCCGAGCGCATTGTCGAAAATACTGCATACACTGCAGAACGTCAGCCGGAACGCGACATC
ACTCCGGTTAACGATGAAACCATGCAGGAGATTAACACTCTGCTGATCGCCCTGGATAAAACATGGGATG
ACGACTTATTGCCGCTCTGTTCCCAGATATTTCGCCGCGACATTCGTGCATCGTCAGAACTGACACAGGC
CGAAGCAGTAAAAGCTCTTGGATTCCTGAAACAGAAAGCCGCAGAGCAGAAGGTGGCAGCATGACACCGG
ACATTATCCTGCAGCGTACCGGGATCGATGTGAGAGCTGTCGAACAGGGGGATGATGCGTGGCACAAATT
ACGGCTCGGCGTCATCACCGCTTCAGAAGTTCACAACGTGATAGCAAAACCCCGCTCCGGAAAGAAGTGG
CCTGACATGAAAATGTCCTACTTCCACACCCTGCTTGCTGAGGTTTGCACCGGTGTGGCTCCGGAAGTTA
ACGCTAAAGCACTGGCCTGGGGAAAACAGTACGAGAACGACGCCAGAACCCTGTTTGAATTCACTTCCGG
CGTGAATGTTACTGAATCCCCGATCATCTATCGCGACGAAAGTATGCGTACCGCCTGCTCTCCCGATGGT
TTATGCAGTGACGGCAACGGCCTTGAACTGAAATGCCCGTTTACCTCCCGGGATTTCATGAAGTTCCGGC
TCGGTGGTTTCGAGGCCATAAAGTCAGCTTACATGGCCCAGGTGCAGTACAGCATGTGGGTGACGCGAAA
AAATGCCTGGTACTTTGCCAACTATGACCCGCGTATGAAGCGTGAAGGCCTGCATTATGTCGTGATTGAG
CGGGATGAAAAGTACATGGCGAGTTTTGACGAGATCGTGCCGGAGTTCATCGAAAAAATGGACGAGGCAC
TGGCTGAAATTGGTTTTGTATTTGGGGAGCAATGGCGATGACGCATCCTCACGATAATATCCGGGTAGGC
GCAATCACTTTCGTCTACTCCGTTACAAAGCGAGGCTGGGTATTTCCCGGCCTTTCTGTTATCCGAAATC
CACTGAAAGCACAGCGGCTGGCTGAGGAGATAAATAATAAACGAGGGGCTGTATGCACAAAGCATCTTCT
GTTGAGTTAAGAACGAGTATCGAGATGGCACATAGCCTTGCTCAAATTGGAATCAGGTTTGTGCCAATAC
CAGTAGAAACAGACGAAGAATCCATGGGTATGGACAGTTTTCCCTTTGATATGTAACGGTGAACAGTTGT
TCTACTTTTGTTTGTTAGTCTTGATGCTTCACTGATAGATACAAGAGCCATAAGAACCTCAGATCCTTCC
GTATTTAGCCAGTATGTTCTCTAGTGTGGTTCGTTGTTTTTGCGTGAGCCATGAGAACGAACCATTGAGA
TCATACTTACTTTGCATGTCACTCAAAAATTTTGCCTCAAAACTGGTGAGCTGAATTTTTGCAGTTAAAG
CATCGTGTAGTGTTTTTCTTAGTCCGTTATGTAGGTAGGAATCTGATGTAATGGTTGTTGGTATTTTGTC
ACCATTCATTTTTATCTGGTTGTTCTCAAGTTCGGTTACGAGATCCATTTGTCTATCTAGTTCAACTTGG
AAAATCAACGTATCAGTCGGGCGGCCTCGCTTATCAACCACCAATTTCATATTGCTGTAAGTGTTTAAAT
CTTTACTTATTGGTTTCAAAACCCATTGGTTAAGCCTTTTAAACTCATGGTAGTTATTTTCAAGCATTAA
CATGAACTTAAATTCATCAAGGCTAATCTCTATATTTGCCTTGTGAGTTTTCTTTTGTGTTAGTTCTTTT
AATAACCACTCATAAATCCTCATAGAGTATTTGTTTTCAAAAGACTTAACATGTTCCAGATTATATTTTA
TGAATTTTTTTAACTGGAAAAGATAAGGCAATATCTCTTCACTAAAAACTAATTCTAATTTTTCGCTTGA
GAACTTGGCATAGTTTGTCCACTGGAAAATCTCAAAGCCTTTAACCAAAGGATTCCTGATTTCCACAGTT
CTCGTCATCAGCTCTCTGGTTGCTTTAGCTAATACACCATAAGCATTTTCCCTACTGATGTTCATCATCT
GAACGTATTGGTTATAAGTGAACGATACCGTCCGTTCTTTCCTTGTAGGGTTTTCAATCGTGGGGTTGAG
TAGTGCCACACAGCATAAAATTAGCTTGGTTTCATGCTCCGTTAAGTCATAGCGACTAATCGCTAGTTCA
TTTGCTTTGAAAACAACTAATTCAGACATACATCTCAATTGGTCTAGGTGATTTTAATCACTATACCAAT
TGAGATGGGCTAGTCAATGATAATTACTAGTCCTTTTCCTTTGAGTTGTGGGTATCTGTAAATTCTGCTA
GACCTTTGCTGGAAAACTTGTAAATTCTGCTAGACCCTCTGTAAATTCCGCTAGACCTTTGTGTGTTTTT
TTTGTTTATATTCAAGTGGTTATAATTTATAGAATAAAGAAAGAATAAAAAAAGATAAAAAGAATAGATC
CCAGCCCTGTGTATAACTCACTACTTTAGTCAGTTCCGCAGTATTACAAAAGGATGTCGCAAACGCTGTT
TGCTCCTCTACAAAACAGACCTTAAAACCCTAAAGGCTTAAGTAGCACCCTCGCAAGCTCGGTTGCGGCC
GCAATCGGGCAAATCGCTGAATATTCCTTTTGTCTCCGACCATCAGGCACCTGAGTCGCTGTCTTTTTCG
TGACATTCAGTTCGCTGCGCTCACGGCTCTGGCAGTGAATGGGGGTAAATGGCACTACAGGCGCCTTTTA
TGGATTCATGCAAGGAAACTACCCATAATACAAGAAAAGCCCGTCACGGGCTTCTCAGGGCGTTTTATGG
CGGGTCTGCTATGTGGTGCTATCTGACTTTTTGCTGTTCAGCAGTTCCTGCCCTCTGATTTTCCAGTCTG
ACCACTTCGGATTATCCCGTGACAGGTCATTCAGACTGGCTAATGCACCCAGTAAGGCAGCGGTATCATC
AACGGGGTCTGACGCTCAGTGGAACGAAAACTCACGTTAAGGGATTTTGGTCATGAGATTATCAGCTTTC
GCTAAGGATGATTTCTGGAATTCTTCCCTATCAGTGATAGAGATTGACATCCCTATCAGTGATAGAGATA
CTGAGCACCAGCGCATTTCGCAGCGTTTGTTTTAGAGCTAGAAATAGCAAGTTAAAATAAGGCTAGTCCG
TTATCAACTTGAAAAAGTGGCACCGAGTCGGTGCTTTTTTTGAAGCTTGGGCCCGAACAAAAACTCATCT
CAGAAGAGGATCTGAATAGCGCCGTCGACCATCATCATCATCATCATTGAGTTTAAACGGTCTCCAGCTT
GGCTGTTTTGGCGGATGAGAGAAGATTTTCAGCCTGATACAGATTAAATCAGAACGCAGAAGCGGTCTGA
TAAAACAGAATTTGCCTGGCGGCAGTAGCGCGGTGGTCCCACCTGACCCCATGCCGAACTCAGAAGTGAA
ACGCCGTAGCGCCGATGGTAGTGTGGGGTCTCCCCATGCGAGAGTAGGGAACTGCCAGGCATCAAATAAA
ACGAAAGGCTCAGTCGAAAGACTGGGCCTTTCGTTTTATCTGTTGTTTGTCGGTGAACTGGATCCTTACT
CGAGTCTAGACTGCAGGCGGATCTTCACCTAGATCCTTTTAAATTAAAAATGAAGTTTTAAATCAATCTA
AAGTATATATGAGTAAACTTGGTCTGCTGACAGGACATTATTTGCCGACTACCTTGGTGATCTCGCCTTT
CACGTAGTGGACAAATTCTTCCAACTGATCTGCGCGCGAGGCCAAGCGATCTTCTTCTTGTCCAAGATAA
GCCTGTCTAGCTTCAAGTATGACGGGCTGATACTGGGCCGGCAGGCGCTCCATTGCCCAGTCGGCAGCGA
CATCCTTCGGCGCGATTTTGCCGGTTACTGCGCTGTACCAAATGCGGGACAACGTAAGCACTACATTTCG
CTCATCGCCAGCCCAGTCGGGCGGCGAGTTCCATAGCGTTAAGGTTTCATTTAGCGCCTCAAATAGATCC
TGTTCAGGAACCGGATCAAAGAGTTCCTCCGCCGCTGGACCTACCAAGGCAACGCTATGTTCTCTTGCTT
TTGTCAGCAAGATAGCCAGATCAATGTCGATCGTGGCTGGCTCGAAGATACCTGCAAGAATGTCATTGCG
CTGCCATTCTCCAAATTGCAGTTCGCGCTTAGCTGGATAACGCCACGGAATGATGTCGTCGTGCACAACA
ATGGTGACTTCTACAGCGCGGAGAATCTCGCTCTCTCCAGGGGAAGCCGAAGTTTCCAAAAGGTCGTTGA
TCAAAGCTCGCCGCGTTGTTTCATCAAGCCTTACGGTCACCGTAACCAGCAAATCAATATCACTGTGTGG
CTTCAGGCCGCCATCCACTGCGGAGCCGTACAAATGTACGGCCAGCAACGTCGGTTCGAGATGGCGCTCG
ATGACGCCAACTACCTCTGATAGTTGAGTCGATACTTCGGCGATCACCGCTTCCCTCATACTCTTCCTTT
TTCAATATTATTGAAGCATTTATCAGGGTTATTGTCTCATGAGCGGATACATATTTGAATGTATTTAGAA
AAATAAACAAATAGCTAGCTCACTCGGTCGCTACCAGGGTTATTGTCTCATGAGCGGATACATATTTGAA
TGTATTTAGAAAAATAAACAAATAGGGGTTCCGCGCACATTTCCCCGAAAAGTGCCACCTGCATCGAT
